>Addgene plasmid #142155 | TFORF2728 | addgene full sequence | sequence record 397700 | Addgene NGS Result
TTAATGTAGTCTTATGCAATACTCTTGTAGTCTTGCAACATGGTAACGATGAGTTAGCAACATGCCTTAC
AAGGAGAGAAAAAGCACCGTGCATGCCGATTGGTGGAAGTAAGGTGGTACGATCGTGCCTTATTAGGAAG
GCAACAGACGGGTCTGACATGGATTGGACGAACCACTGAATTGCCGCATTGCAGAGATATTGTATTTAAG
TGCCTAGCTCGATACATAAACGGGTCTCTCTGGTTAGACCAGATCTGAGCCTGGGAGCTCTCTGGCTAAC
TAGGGAACCCACTGCTTAAGCCTCAATAAAGCTTGCCTTGAGTGCTTCAAGTAGTGTGTGCCCGTCTGTT
GTGTGACTCTGGTAACTAGAGATCCCTCAGACCCTTTTAGTCAGTGTGGAAAATCTCTAGCAGTGGCGCC
CGAACAGGGACTTGAAAGCGAAAGGGAAACCAGAGGAGCTCTCTCGACGCAGGACTCGGCTTGCTGAAGC
GCGCACGGCAAGAGGCGAGGGGCGGCGACTGGTGAGTACGCCAAAAATTTTGACTAGCGGAGGCTAGAAG
GAGAGAGATGGGTGCGAGAGCGTCAGTATTAAGCGGGGGAGAATTAGATCGCGATGGGAAAAAATTCGGT
TAAGGCCAGGGGGAAAGAAAAAATATAAATTAAAACATATAGTATGGGCAAGCAGGGAGCTAGAACGATT
CGCAGTTAATCCTGGCCTGTTAGAAACATCAGAAGGCTGTAGACAAATACTGGGACAGCTACAACCATCC
CTTCAGACAGGATCAGAAGAACTTAGATCATTATATAATACAGTAGCAACCCTCTATTGTGTGCATCAAA
GGATAGAGATAAAAGACACCAAGGAAGCTTTAGACAAGATAGAGGAAGAGCAAAACAAAAGTAAGACCAC
CGCACAGCAAGCGGCCGCTGATCTTCAGACCTGGAGGAGGAGATATGAGGGACAATTGGAGAAGTGAATT
ATATAAATATAAAGTAGTAAAAATTGAACCATTAGGAGTAGCACCCACCAAGGCAAAGAGAAGAGTGGTG
CAGAGAGAAAAAAGAGCAGTGGGAATAGGAGCTTTGTTCCTTGGGTTCTTGGGAGCAGCAGGAAGCACTA
TGGGCGCAGCGTCAATGACGCTGACGGTACAGGCCAGACAATTATTGTCTGGTATAGTGCAGCAGCAGAA
CAATTTGCTGAGGGCTATTGAGGCGCAACAGCATCTGTTGCAACTCACAGTCTGGGGCATCAAGCAGCTC
CAGGCAAGAATCCTGGCTGTGGAAAGATACCTAAAGGATCAACAGCTCCTGGGGATTTGGGGTTGCTCTG
GAAAACTCATTTGCACCACTGCTGTGCCTTGGAATGCTAGTTGGAGTAATAAATCTCTGGAACAGATTTG
GAATCACACGACCTGGATGGAGTGGGACAGAGAAATTAACAATTACACAAGCTTAATACACTCCTTAATT
GAAGAATCGCAAAACCAGCAAGAAAAGAATGAACAAGAATTATTGGAATTAGATAAATGGGCAAGTTTGT
GGAATTGGTTTAACATAACAAATTGGCTGTGGTATATAAAATTATTCATAATGATAGTAGGAGGCTTGGT
AGGTTTAAGAATAGTTTTTGCTGTACTTTCTATAGTGAATAGAGTTAGGCAGGGATATTCACCATTATCG
TTTCAGACCCACCTCCCAACCCCGAGGGGACCCATGCATTGCATCTCAATTAGTCAGCAACCAGGTGTGG
AAAGTCCCCAGGCTCCCCAGCAGGCAGAAGTATGCAAAGCATGCGTCTCAATTAGTCAGCAACCATAGTC
CCGCCCCTAACTCCGCCCATCCCGCCCCTAACTCCGCCCAGTTCCGCCCATTCTCCGCCCCATGGCTGAC
TAATTTTTTTTATTTATGCAGAGGCCGAGGCCGCCTCGGCCTCTGAGCTATTCCAGAAGTAGTGAGGAGG
CTTTTTTGGAGGCCTAGGCTTTTGCAAAAAGCTTTCTAGAGGTACCACCGGAGCTTACCATGACCGAGTA
CAAGCCCACGGTGCGCCTCGCCACCCGCGACGACGTCCCCAGGGCCGTACGCACCCTCGCCGCCGCGTTC
GCCGACTACCCCGCCACGCGCCACACCGTCGATCCGGACCGCCACATCGAGCGGGTCACCGAGCTGCAAG
AACTCTTCCTCACGCGCGTCGGGCTCGACATCGGCAAGGTGTGGGTCGCGGACGACGGCGCCGCCGTGGC
GGTCTGGACCACGCCGGAGAGCGTCGAAGCGGGGGCGGTGTTCGCCGAGATCGGCCCGCGCATGGCCGAG
TTGAGCGGTTCCCGGCTGGCCGCGCAGCAACAGATGGAAGGCCTCCTGGCGCCGCACCGGCCCAAGGAGC
CCGCGTGGTTCCTGGCCACCGTCGGCGTCTCGCCCGACCACCAGGGCAAGGGTCTGGGCAGCGCCGTCGT
GCTCCCCGGAGTGGAGGCGGCCGAGCGCGCCGGGGTGCCCGCCTTCCTGGAGACCTCCGCGCCCCGCAAC
CTCCCCTTCTACGAGCGGCTCGGCTTCACCGTCACCGCCGACGTCGAGGTGCCCGAAGGACCGCGCACCT
GGTGCATGACCCGCAAGCCCGGTGCCAGTTAACGAATTCTAGATCTTGAGACAAATGGCAGTATTCATCC
ACAATTTTAAAAGAAAAGGGGGGATTGGGGGGTACAGTGCAGGGGAAAGAATAGTAGACATAATAGCAAC
AGACATACAAACTAAAGAATTACAAAAACAAATTACAAAAATTCAAAATTTTCGGGTTTATTACAGGGAC
AGCAGAGATCCACTTTGGCGCCGGCTCGAGGCCTGCAGGTGCAAAGATGGATAAAGTTTTAAACAGAGAG
GAATCTTTGCAGCTAATGGACCTTCTAGGTCTTGAAAGGAGTGGGAATTGGCTCCGGTGCCCGTCAGTGG
GCAGAGCGCACATCGCCCACAGTCCCCGAGAAGTTGGGGGGAGGGGTCGGCAATTGAACCGGTGCCTAGA
GAAGGTGGCGCGGGGTAAACTGGGAAAGTGATGTCGTGTACTGGCTCCGCCTTTTTCCCGAGGGTGGGGG
AGAACCGTATATAAGTGCAGTAGTCGCCGTGAACGTTCTTTTTCGCAACGGGTTTGCCGCCAGAACACAG
GTAAGTGCCGTGTGTGGTTCCCGCGGGCCTGGCCTCTTTACGGGTTATGGCCCTTGCGTGCCTTGAATTA
CTTCCACCTGGCTGCAGTACGTGATTCTTGATCCCGAGCTTCGGGTTGGAAGTGGGTGGGAGAGTTCGAG
GCCTTGCGCTTAAGGAGCCCCTTCGCCTCGTGCTTGAGTTGAGGCCTGGCCTGGGCGCTGGGGCCGCCGC
GTGCGAATCTGGTGGCACCTTCGCGCCTGTCTCGCTGCTTTCGATAAGTCTCTAGCCATTTAAAATTTTT
GATGACCTGCTGCGACGCTTTTTTTCTGGCAAGATAGTCTTGTAAATGCGGGCCAAGATCTGCACACTGG
TATTTCGGTTTTTGGGGCCGCGGGCGGCGACGGGGCCCGTGCGTCCCAGCGCACATGTTCGGCGAGGCGG
GGCCTGCGAGCGCGGCCACCGAGAATCGGACGGGGGTAGTCTCAAGCTGGCCGGCCTGCTCTGGTGCCTG
GCCTCGCGCCGCCGTGTATCGCCCCGCCCTGGGCGGCAAGGCTGGCCCGGTCGGCACCAGTTGCGTGAGC
GGAAAGATGGCCGCTTCCCGGCCCTGCTGCAGGGAGCTCAAAATGGAGGACGCGGCGCTCGGGAGAGCGG
GCGGGTGAGTCACCCACACAAAGGAAAAGGGCCTTTCCGTCCTCAGCCGTCGCTTCATGTGACTCCACGG
AGTACCGGGCGCCGTCCAGGCACCTCGATTAGTTCTCGAGCTTTTGGAGTACGTCGTCTTTAGGTTGGGG
GGAGGGGTTTTATGCGATGGAGTTTCCCCACACTGAGTGGGTGGAGACTGAAGTTAGGCCAGCTTGGCAC
TTGATGTAATTCTCCTTGGAATTTGCCCTTTTTGAGTTTGGATCTTGGTTCATTCTCAAGCCTCAGACAG
TGGTTCAAAGTTTTTTTCTTCCATTTCAGGTGTCGTGAGGCTAGCACCGCCACCATGAACAAATCCCAGG
GATCAGTTTCATTCACGGATGTGACTGTGGACTTTACCCAGGAGGAATGGGAACAACTGGACCCCTCTCA
GAGGATCCTATACATGGATGTGATGCTGGAGAATTATAGCAACTTACTTTCAGTGGAAGTGTGGAAGGCT
GATGACCAGATGGAGAGAGACCACAGAAACCCAGACGAGCAGGCGAGGCAATTTTTAATTCTTAAGAACC
AAACCCCAATTGAGGAAAGAGGCGATCTCTTTGGAAAAGCACTTAATCTGAACACAGACTTTGTTTCTTT
AAGACAAGTACCTTATAAATATGACTTATATGAAAAAACTTTGAAATATAATTCAGACTTGCTTAATAGT
AATAGAAGCTATGCAGGAAAGCAGACTGATGAGTGTAATGAATTTGGAAAAGCACTTCTCTACCTGAAGC
AAGAGAAAACCCACAGTGGAGTAGAATATTCTGAATACAATAAAAGTGGAAAAGCCCTCAGCCATAAAGC
AGCCATTTTTAAACATCAGAAAATAAAAAACTTGGTTCAACCTTTCATTTGTACTTACTGTGACAAGGCT
TTCTCCTTTAAGTCACTCCTCATTAGTCATAAGAGAATACATACTGGAGAAAAGCCATATGAATGCAATG
TATGTAAGAAAACCTTCTCCCATAAGGCCAACCTCATCAAACATCAGAGAATTCACACTGGGGAGAAACC
TTTCGAGTGTCCGGAATGTGGAAAAGCTTTCACCCACCAGTCAAACCTCATTGTACACCAGAGAGCACAT
ATGGAGAAGAAGCCCTATGAGTGCAGTGAATGTGGAAAGACATTTGCCCAAAAGTTTGAACTCACCACAC
ACCAGAGAATTCATACAGGAGAGCGACCCTATGAGTGTAACGAATGTGCAAAAACCTTCTTTAAGAAGTC
AAACCTTATCATACATCAGAAGATTCACACGGGGGAGAAACGCTATGAGTGCAGTGAATGTGGAAAATCC
TTTATCCAGAACTCACAGCTCATCATACACATGAGAACTCATACAGGAGAGAAACCCTATGAATGTACTG
AGTGCGGCAAAACTTTCAGCCAGAGGTCAACTCTTAGATTACACTTGCGAATCCACACAGGAGAGAAACC
ATATGAGTGTTCCGAATGTGGGAAGGCCTTTAGCAGGAAGTCCCGACTCAGTGTCCATCAGAGAGTTCAC
ATCGGGGAGAAACCCTAGTAATGAACTAGTCCGTAACTTGAAAGTATTTCGATTTCTTGGCTTTATATAT
CTTGTGGAAAGGACGAAGGGTGCATGAACCGAAGCCGTCTACGCGTTAAGTCGACAATCAACCTCTGGAT
TACAAAATTTGTGAAAGATTGACTGGTATTCTTAACTATGTTGCTCCTTTTACGCTATGTGGATACGCTG
CTTTAATGCCTTTGTATCATGCTATTGCTTCCCGTATGGCTTTCATTTTCTCCTCCTTGTATAAATCCTG
GTTGCTGTCTCTTTATGAGGAGTTGTGGCCCGTTGTCAGGCAACGTGGCGTGGTGTGCACTGTGTTTGCT
GACGCAACCCCCACTGGTTGGGGCATTGCCACCACCTGTCAGCTCCTTTCCGGGACTTTCGCTTTCCCCC
TCCCTATTGCCACGGCGGAACTCATCGCCGCCTGCCTTGCCCGCTGCTGGACAGGGGCTCGGCTGTTGGG
CACTGACAATTCCGTGGTGTTGTCGGGGAAATCATCGTCCTTTCCTTGGCTGCTCGCCTGTGTTGCCACC
TGGATTCTGCGCGGGACGTCCTTCTGCTACGTCCCTTCGGCCCTCAATCCAGCGGACCTTCCTTCCCGCG
GCCTGCTGCCGGCTCTGCGGCCTCTTCCGCGTCTTCGCCTTCGCCCTCAGACGAGTCGGATCTCCCTTTG
GGCCGCCTCCCCGCGTCGACTTTAAGACCAATGACTTACAAGGCAGCTGTAGATCTTAGCCACTTTTTAA
AAGAAAAGGGGGGACTGGAAGGGCTAATTCACTCCCAACGAAGACAAGATCTGCTTTTTGCTTGTACTGG
GTCTCTCTGGTTAGACCAGATCTGAGCCTGGGAGCTCTCTGGCTAACTAGGGAACCCACTGCTTAAGCCT
CAATAAAGCTTGCCTTGAGTGCTTCAAGTAGTGTGTGCCCGTCTGTTGTGTGACTCTGGTAACTAGAGAT
CCCTCAGACCCTTTTAGTCAGTGTGGAAAATCTCTAGCAGTACGTATAGTAGTTCATGTCATCTTATTAT
TCAGTATTTATAACTTGCAAAGAAATGAATATCAGAGAGTGAGAGGAACTTGTTTATTGCAGCTTATAAT
GGTTACAAATAAAGCAATAGCATCACAAATTTCACAAATAAAGCATTTTTTTCACTGCATTCTAGTTGTG
GTTTGTCCAAACTCATCAATGTATCTTATCATGTCTGGCTCTAGCTATCCCGCCCCTAACTCCGCCCATC
CCGCCCCTAACTCCGCCCAGTTCCGCCCATTCTCCGCCCCATGGCTGACTAATTTTTTTTATTTATGCAG
AGGCCGAGGCCGCCTCGGCCTCTGAGCTATTCCAGAAGTAGTGAGGAGGCTTTTTTGGAGGCCTAGGGAC
GTACCCAATTCGCCCTATAGTGAGTCGTATTACGCGCGCTCACTGGCCGTCGTTTTACAACGTCGTGACT
GGGAAAACCCTGGCGTTACCCAACTTAATCGCCTTGCAGCACATCCCCCTTTCGCCAGCTGGCGTAATAG
CGAAGAGGCCCGCACCGATCGCCCTTCCCAACAGTTGCGCAGCCTGAATGGCGAATGGG
[124 nt withheld, positions 6920-7043]
C
[91 nt withheld, positions 7045-7135]
A
[49 nt withheld, positions 7137-7185]
CCTTTGACGTTGGAGTCCACGTTCTTT
[37 nt withheld, positions 7213-7249]
ACCCTATCTCGGTCTATTCTTTTGATTTATAAGGGATTTTGCCGATTTCGGCCTATTGGTTAAAAAATGA
GCTGATTTAACAAAAATTTAACGCGAATTTTAACAAAATATTAACGCTTACAATTTAGGTGGCACTTTTC
GGGGAAATGTGCGCGGAACCCCTATTTGTTTATTTTTCTAAATACATTCAAATATGTATCCGCTCATGAG
ACAATAACCCTGATAAATGCTTCAATAATATTGAAAAAGGAAGAGTATGAGTATTCAACATTTCCGTGTC
GCCCTTATTCCCTTTTTTGCGGCATTTTGCCTTCCTGTTTTTGCTCACCCAGAAACGCTGGTGAAAGTAA
AAGATGCTGAAGATCAGTTGGGTGCACGAGTGGGTTACATCGAACTGGATCTCAACAGCGGTAAGATCCT
TGAGAGTTTTCGCCCCGAAGAACGTTTTCCAATGATGAGCACTTTTAAAGTTCTGCTATGTGGCGCGGTA
TTATCCCGTATTGACGCCGGGCAAGAGCAACTCGGTCGCCGCATACACTATTCTCAGAATGACTTGGTTG
AGTACTCACCAGTCACAGAAAAGCATCTTACGGATGGCATGACAGTAAGAGAATTATGCAGTGCTGCCAT
AACCATGAGTGATAACACTGCGGCCAACTTACTTCTGACAACGATCGGAGGACCGAAGGAGCTAACCGCT
TTTTTGCACAACATGGGGGATCATGTAACTCGCCTTGATCGTTGGGAACCGGAGCTGAATGAAGCCATAC
CAAACGACGAGCGTGACACCACGATGCCTGTAGCAATGGCAACAACGTTGCGCAAACTATTAACTGGCGA
ACTACTTACTCTAGCTTCCCGGCAACAATTAATAGACTGGATGGAGGCGGATAAAGTTGCAGGACCACTT
CTGCGCTCGGCCCTTCCGGCTGGCTGGTTTATTGCTGATAAATCTGGAGCCGGTGAGCGTGGGTCTCGCG
GTATCATTGCAGCACTGGGGCCAGATGGTAAGCCCTCCCGTATCGTAGTTATCTACACGACGGGGAGTCA
GGCAACTATGGATGAACGAAATAGACAGATCGCTGAGATAGGTGCCTCACTGATTAAGCATTGGTAACTG
TCAGACCAAGTTTACTCATATATACTTTAGATTGATTTAAAACTTCATTTTTAATTTAAAAGGATCTAGG
TGAAGATCCTTTTTGATAATCTCATGACCAAAATCCCTTAACGTGAGTTTTCGTTCCACTGAGCGTCAGA
CCCCGTAGAAAAGATCAAAGGATCTTCTTGAGATCCTTTTTTTCTGCGCGTAATCTGCTGCTTGCAAACA
AAAAAACCACCGCTACCAGCGGTGGTTTGTTTGCCGGATCAAGAGCTACCAACTCTTTTTCCGAAGGTAA
CTGGCTTCAGCAGAGCGCAGATACCAAATACTGTTCTTCTAGTGTAGCCGTAGTTAGGCCACCACTTCAA
GAACTCTGTAGCACCGCCTACATACCTCGCTCTGCTAATCCTGTTACCAGTGGCTGCTGCCAGTGGCGAT
AAGTCGTGTCTTACCGGGTTGGACTCAAGACGATAGTTACCGGATAAGGCGCAGCGGTCGGGCTGAACGG
GGGGTTCGTGCACACAGCCCAGCTTGGAGCGAACGACCTACACCGAACTGAGATACCTACAGCGTGAGCT
ATGAGAAAGCGCCACGCTTCCCGAAGGGAGAAAGGCGGACAGGTATCCGGTAAGCGGCAGGGTCGGAACA
GGAGAGCGCACGAGGGAGCTTCCAGGGGGAAACGCCTGGTATCTTTATAGTCCTGTCGGGTTTCGCCACC
TCTGACTTGAGCGTCGATTTTTGTGATGCTCGTCAGGGGGGCGGAGCCTATGGAAAAACGCCAGCAACGC
GGCCTTTTTACGGTTCCTGGCCTTTTGCTGGCCTTTTGCTCACATGTTCTTTCCTGCGTTATCCCCTGAT
TCTGTGGATAACCGTATTACCGCCTTTGAGTGAGCTGATACCGCTCGCCGCAGCCGAACGACCGAGCGCA
GCGAGTCAGTGAGCGAGGAAGCGGAAGAGCGCCCAATACGCAAACCGCCTCTCCCCGCGCGTTGGCCGAT
TCATTAATGCAGCTGGCACGACAGGTTTCCCGACTGGAAAGCGGGCAGTGAGCGCAACGCAATTAATGTG
AGTTAGCTCACTCATTAGGCACCCCAGGCTTTACACTTTATGCTTCCGGCTCGTATGTTGTGTGGAATTG
TGAGCGGATAACAATTTCACACAGGAAACAGCTATGACCATGATTACGCCAAGCGCGCAATTAACCCTCA
CTAAAGGGAACAAAAGCTGGAGCTGCAAGC
Features (pLannotate 1.2.2; 31 found; start..end, strand, type, name):
      5..231     +  promoter       RSV promoter: Rous sarcoma virus enhancer/promoter
    232..412     +  LTR            5' LTR (truncated): truncated 5' long terminal repeat (LTR) from HIV-1
    459..584     +  misc_feature   HIV-1 Ψ: packaging signal of human immunodeficiency virus type 1
    568..931     +  CDS            HIV-1 gag (fragment): gag protein from human immunodeficiency virus 1; gag
   1077..1310    +  misc_feature   RRE: The Rev response element (RRE) of HIV-1 allows for Rev-dependent mRNA export from the nucleus to the cytoplasm.
   1687..1713    +  CDS            Rev (fragment): human immunodeficiency virus 1 (HIV-1) Rev protein; rev; enhances nuclear export of unspliced and incompletely spliced viral mRNAs
   1720..1743    +  promoter       SV40 promoter (fragment): SV40 early promoter
   1744..1815    +  promoter       SV40 promoter (fragment): SV40 enhancer and early promoter
   1839..1974    +  rep_origin     SV40 ori: SV40 origin of replication
   2020..2616    +  CDS            PuroR (fragment): puromycin N-acetyltransferase; pac from Streptomyces; confers resistance to puromycin
   2665..2782    +  misc_feature   cPPT/CTS: central polypurine tract and central termination sequence of HIV-1
   2847..2913    +  CDS            small t antigen (fragment): SV40 (simian virus 40) small t antigen
   2920..4098    +  promoter       EF-1α promoter: strong constitutive promoter for human elongation factor EF-1α
   4115..4684    +  CDS            ZFP1 (fragment): ZFP1_HUMAN - Also known as ZNF475. Experimental evidence at protein level: Swiss-Prot protein existence level 1. May be involved in transcriptional regulation. From Homo sapiens (Human).
   5351..5404    +  promoter       U6 promoter (fragment): RNA polymerase III promoter for human U6 snRNA
   5446..6034    +  misc_feature   WPRE: woodchuck hepatitis virus posttranscriptional regulatory element
   6085..6104    +  misc_feature   cPPT/CTS (fragment): central polypurine tract and central termination sequence of HIV-1
   6106..6339    +  LTR            3' LTR (ΔU3): self-inactivating 3' long terminal repeat (LTR) from HIV-1
   6417..6538    +  polyA_signal   SV40 poly(A) signal: SV40 polyadenylation signal
   6578..6713    +  rep_origin     SV40 ori: SV40 origin of replication
   6734..6752    -  promoter       T7 promoter: promoter for bacteriophage T7 RNA polymerase
   6760..6915    +  CDS            lacZα (fragment): LacZα fragment of β-galactosidase; lacZ fragment
   6920..7348    +  rep_origin     f1 ori (sequence partly withheld): f1 bacteriophage origin of replication; arrow indicates direction of (+) strand synthesis
   7401..7505    +  promoter       AmpR promoter: bla
   7506..8366    +  CDS            AmpR: β-lactamase; bla; confers resistance to ampicillin, carbenicillin, and related antibiotics
   8537..9125    +  rep_origin     ori: high-copy-number ColE1/pMB1/pBR322/pUC origin of replication
   9308..9400    +  CDS            lacI (fragment): lac repressor; lacI; The lac repressor binds to the lac operator to inhibit transcription in E. coli. This inhibition can be relieved by adding lactose or isopropyl-β-D-thiogalactopyranoside (IPTG).
   9413..9434    +  protein_bind   CAP binding site: CAP binding activates transcription in the presence of cAMP. E. coli catabolite activator protein
   9449..9479    +  promoter       lac promoter: promoter for the E. coli lac operon
   9487..9503    +  protein_bind   lac operator: The lac repressor binds to the lac operator to inhibit transcription in E. coli. This inhibition can be relieved by adding lactose or isopropyl-β-D-thiogalactopyranoside (IPTG). lac repressor encoded by lacI
   9548..9566    +  promoter       T3 promoter: promoter for bacteriophage T3 RNA polymerase
