[The description below was written by a language model from this plasmid's Addgene catalogue record and pLannotate feature annotations shown in this document.]
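Description:
TFORF2728 is a lentiviral mammalian expression plasmid built on the pLX_TRC317 backbone from the Broad Institute Genetic Perturbation Platform, carrying the human transcription factor ZFP1 (also known as ZNF475) as its open reading frame. It belongs to a barcoded transcription factor ORF collection: each member carries a unique 24-bp barcode so that the factor delivered to a cell can be identified by sequencing in pooled overexpression screens. In bacteria the plasmid is maintained by a high-copy ColE1/pUC-type origin with ampicillin resistance (bla), and an f1 origin is also present. The depositor notes that recombination can occur, as is common for LTR-containing plasmids.

The viral portion has a third-generation layout. An RSV promoter drives a truncated HIV-1 5' LTR, followed by the Ψ packaging signal with a gag fragment, the Rev response element for Rev-dependent export of the genomic RNA, a cPPT/CTS, and a self-inactivating ΔU3 3' LTR followed by an SV40 polyadenylation signal. Within the transfer cassette, SV40 early promoter/origin sequences sit upstream of the puromycin N-acetyltransferase gene for selection of transduced cells, and a separate EF-1α promoter drives the ZFP1 ORF, with a WPRE downstream to enhance transcript stability and expression. The automated annotation matches only part of the roughly 1.3 kb insert to ZFP1 and does not label the barcode. A short U6 promoter fragment is detected between the ORF region and the WPRE, and its role is not stated. The plasmid is suited to producing lentivirus for stable ZFP1 overexpression, individually or in pooled directed-differentiation screens.
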