Addgene plasmid #142155: TFORF2728
Purpose: Lentiviral vector for overexpressing transcription factor ORFs with unique 24-bp barcodes. Barcodes facilitate identification of transcription factors in pooled screens.
Depositing lab: Feng Zhang. Depositing organization: Broad Institute. Publication: A transcription factor atlas of directed differentiation. Joung J, Ma S, Tay T, Geiger-Schuller KR, Kirchgatterer PC, Verdine VK, Guo B, Arias-Garcia MA, Allen WE, Singh A, Kuksenko O, Abudayyeh OO, Gootenberg JS, Fu Z, Macrae RK, Buenrostro JD, Regev A, Zhang F. Cell. 2023 Jan 5;186(1):209-229.e26. doi: 10.1016/j.cell.2022.11.026. PubMed 36608654.
Backbone
  Vector backbone: pLX_TRC317
  Backbone manufacturer: Broad Institute Genetic Perturbation Platform
  Backbone size w/o insert (bp): 8264
  Vector type: Mammalian Expression, Lentiviral
  Selectable markers: Puromycin
Growth in bacteria
  Bacterial resistance: Ampicillin, 100 μg/mL
  Growth temperature: 37°C
  Growth strain: NEB Stable
  Copy number: High Copy
Gene/Insert
  Gene/Insert name: ZFP1
  Species: H. sapiens (human)
  Insert size (bp): 1325
  Entrez Gene: ZFP1 (a.k.a. ZNF475)
  Promoter: EF1a
  Cloning method: Unknown
  Sequencing primers: 5′ GGGTGGAGACTGAAGTTAGGCCAG; 3′ CACATAGCGTAAAAGGAGCAACATAG
Terms and licenses: Academic/Nonprofit Terms; Industry Terms: Not Available to Industry
Depositor comments: NM_153688,NM_001318469,XM_017022984,XM_017022985,ENST00000570010,ENST00000393430 . The transcription factor ORF portion of this plasmid was synthesized by Genewiz. Please test multiple small colonies in case of plasmid recombination. To make this collection available in a timely manner, a portion of this collection was not fully sequenced by Addgene. If an Addgene verified full plasmid sequence is not available, please contact us prior to placing an order to request the full sequence.
How to cite: TFORF2728 was a gift from Feng Zhang (Addgene plasmid # 142155 ; http://n2t.net/addgene:142155 ; RRID:Addgene_142155)
