>Addgene plasmid #142155 | TFORF2728 | depositor partial sequence | sequence record 278603 | Insert
ACCGCCACCATGAACAAATCCCAGGGATCAGTTTCATTCACGGATGTGACTGTGGACTTTACCCAGGAGG
AATGGGAACAACTGGACCCCTCTCAGAGGATCCTATACATGGATGTGATGCTGGAGAATTATAGCAACTT
ACTTTCAGTGGAAGTGTGGAAGGCTGATGACCAGATGGAGAGAGACCACAGAAACCCAGACGAGCAGGCG
AGGCAATTTTTAATTCTTAAGAACCAAACCCCAATTGAGGAAAGAGGCGATCTCTTTGGAAAAGCACTTA
ATCTGAACACAGACTTTGTTTCTTTAAGACAAGTACCTTATAAATATGACTTATATGAAAAAACTTTGAA
ATATAATTCAGACTTGCTTAATAGTAATAGAAGCTATGCAGGAAAGCAGACTGATGAGTGTAATGAATTT
GGAAAAGCACTTCTCTACCTGAAGCAAGAGAAAACCCACAGTGGAGTAGAATATTCTGAATACAATAAAA
GTGGAAAAGCCCTCAGCCATAAAGCAGCCATTTTTAAACATCAGAAAATAAAAAACTTGGTTCAACCTTT
CATTTGTACTTACTGTGACAAGGCTTTCTCCTTTAAGTCACTCCTCATTAGTCATAAGAGAATACATACT
GGAGAAAAGCCATATGAATGCAATGTATGTAAGAAAACCTTCTCCCATAAGGCCAACCTCATCAAACATC
AGAGAATTCACACTGGGGAGAAACCTTTCGAGTGTCCGGAATGTGGAAAAGCTTTCACCCACCAGTCAAA
CCTCATTGTACACCAGAGAGCACATATGGAGAAGAAGCCCTATGAGTGCAGTGAATGTGGAAAGACATTT
GCCCAAAAGTTTGAACTCACCACACACCAGAGAATTCATACAGGAGAGCGACCCTATGAGTGTAACGAAT
GTGCAAAAACCTTCTTTAAGAAGTCAAACCTTATCATACATCAGAAGATTCACACGGGGGAGAAACGCTA
TGAGTGCAGTGAATGTGGAAAATCCTTTATCCAGAACTCACAGCTCATCATACACATGAGAACTCATACA
GGAGAGAAACCCTATGAATGTACTGAGTGCGGCAAAACTTTCAGCCAGAGGTCAACTCTTAGATTACACT
TGCGAATCCACACAGGAGAGAAACCATATGAGTGTTCCGAATGTGGGAAGGCCTTTAGCAGGAAGTCCCG
ACTCAGTGTCCATCAGAGAGTTCACATCGGGGAGAAACCCTAGTAATGAACTAGTCCGTAACTTGAAAGT
ATTTCGATTTCTTGGCTTTATATATCTTGTGGAAAGGACGAAGGGTGCATGAACCGAAGCCGTCT
