>Addgene plasmid #142155 | TFORF2728 | depositor partial sequence | sequence record 278604 | Barcode
AGGGTGCATGAACCGAAGCCGTCT
